>Addgene plasmid #16593 | 4XBS2WT-Luc | addgene partial sequence | sequence record 23016 | 16593 with LucNrev
TCGCGGANGATGGCGCCGGGCCTTTCTTTATGTTTTTGGCGTCTTCCATGGTGGCTTTACCAACAGTACC
GGAATGCCAAGCTTACTTAGATCGCAGATCTCGATACCGGATCCATTATATACCCGAATTCGATATCGAC
GTCCAGCTGTCGAGCCCGGGCTAGGGACAAGTCAGGACTTGCAGAGTGTGGACAAGTCAGGACTTGCAGC
CTAGGGACAAGTCAGGACTTGCAGAGTGTGGACAAGTCAGGACTTGCAGCCTAGCACGCGTAAGAGCTCG
GTACCTATCGATAGAGAAATGTTCTGGCACCTGCACTTGCACTGGGGACAGCCTATTTTGCTAGTTTGTT
TTGTTTCGTTTTGTTTTGATGGAGAGCGTATGTTAGTACTATCGATTCACACAAAAAACCAACACACAGA
TGTAATGAAAATAAAGATATTTTATTGCGGCCGCTCCAAGTACCTCCCGTACCTTAATATTACTTACTTA
TCATGGTAGCTTGGGCTGGCGTAATAGCGAAGAGGCCCGCACCGATCGCCCTTCCCAACAGTTGCGCAGC
CTGAATGGCGAATGGCAAATTGTAAGCGTTAATATTTTGTTAAAATTCGCGTTAAATTTTTGTTAAATCA
GCTCATTTTTTAACCAATAGGCCGAAATCGGCAAAATCCCTTATAAATCAAAAGAATAGACCGAGATNGG
GTTGAGTGTT
