[The description below was written by a language model from this plasmid's Addgene catalogue record.]
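Description:
4XBS2WT-Luc is a mammalian luciferase reporter plasmid built on the pBV-Luc backbone (about 4.9 kb without insert). It is propagated in E. coli as a high-copy plasmid under ampicillin selection. The record does not state the origin of replication or any mammalian selection marker, and no feature table is provided, so the exact arrangement of backbone elements, including whatever promoter sits between the cloning site and the luciferase gene, cannot be confirmed from the information given.

The insert is a roughly 100 bp synthetic element of human origin made up of wild-type p53 binding sites. According to the depositor's notes, annealed oligonucleotide pairs that each carried two copies of the site were concatemerized and ligated into the NheI site of pBV-Luc, destroying the NheI sites at both junctions. The plasmid name and insert size are consistent with four copies of the site, designated BS2. Although the catalogue lists luciferase as a C-terminal "tag" on the backbone, the binding sites are regulatory DNA rather than coding sequence, so luciferase functions here as the downstream reporter and not as a fusion partner.

In use, the multimerized response elements recruit p53 in transfected mammalian cells, and luciferase output then reports p53-dependent transcriptional activation. The associated publication concerns PUMA and apoptosis in colorectal cancer cells, which suggests the sites were used to test p53 responsiveness in that context. The "WT" designation implies comparison with a mutated-site control, though no such construct is described in this record.
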