Addgene plasmid #16593: 4XBS2WT-Luc
Depositing lab: Bert Vogelstein. Publication: PUMA induces the rapid apoptosis of colorectal cancer cells. Yu J, Zhang L, Hwang PM, Kinzler KW, Vogelstein B. Mol Cell. 2001 Mar . 7(3):673-82. 10.1016/S1097-2765(01)00213-1 PubMed 11463391.
Backbone
  Vector backbone: pBV-Luc
  Backbone manufacturer: Vogelstein Lab
  Backbone size w/o insert (bp): 4867
  Vector type: Mammalian Expression, Luciferase
Growth in bacteria
  Bacterial resistance: Ampicillin, 100 μg/mL
  Growth temperature: 37°C
  Growth strain: DH5alpha
  Copy number: High Copy
Gene/Insert
  Gene/Insert name: p53 binding sites
  Species: H. sapiens (human)
  Insert size (bp): 100
  Entrez Gene: TP53 (a.k.a. BCC7, BMFS5, LFS1, P53, TRP53)
  Tag / fusion protein: Luciferase (C terminal on backbone)
  Cloning method: Restriction Enzyme; 5′ cloning site NheI (destroyed during cloning); 3′ cloning site NheI (destroyed during cloning)
  Sequencing primers: 5′ RVprimer3; 3′ LucNrev
Terms and licenses: Academic/Nonprofit Terms; Industry Terms: Not Available to Industry
Depositor comments: The following oligo pairs containing two copies of wild-type p53 binding sites were used: 5'-CTAGGCTGCA AGTCCTGACT TGTCCACACT CTGCAAGTCC TGACTTGTCC-3' and 5'-CTAGGGACAA GTCAGGACTT GCAGAGTGTG GACAAGTCAG GACTTGCAGC-3'. The annealed oligonucleotide pairs were concatamerized and cloned into the NheI site of pBVLuc.
How to cite: 4XBS2WT-Luc was a gift from Bert Vogelstein (Addgene plasmid # 16593 ; http://n2t.net/addgene:16593 ; RRID:Addgene_16593)
